>Addgene plasmid #60313 | pGL4.23 C3_34 | addgene partial sequence | sequence record 98017 | RVprimer3 5'-CTAGCAAAATAGGCTGTCCC-3'
TTTCTCTGGCCTAACTGGCCGGTACCTGAGCTCCCGTCGACGAATTCTGCAGATATCACAAGTTTGTACA
AAAAAGCAGGCTCCGCGGCCGCCCCCTTCACCCCACAAAGAATGTGCAGGAAGGGGAGGAGCTCAAAAAT
GAGCAAGGTTGAGGGTGGGTATGAGAAGGGGGAGAAGGCGTTCTAGAGTGGAGAGGAGGGGGTGAGGTGT
GACTGCATGGAAATAAACCAGGGCAGGGCCCGCTTGAAGATCTGAACTTCAGCATCGCAAAGTGGTGGCG
TGAGATGCAGAGAGAGGCACCAGATGCTGATGTTTGTTCTCTGTGTGGCGGCTTAGAGAATGGAGTGGAT
GGGAGGGAGGCCAGGTGAGATCCTGCCTGCCAGGCAACTGCCTATTGTGGTTACCATGGAAACATTAGAC
TGCAGACCCAGCAGCCTCTAGTTCGGCCCCTCTTATTAAAGATGACGAGACTGAGGACCAGACAGGGGAA
GAGATTTGCTCTTTCCTGCTGGTGGCCTGGAAACCTCTGTCCAAAAATACTGCAGTAAAACACACTTAAG
ATAAAAGTCACTATTTACTTTGCAACCATTTTTATTTATTATTATTTTAGACAGAATCCCTCTCTGTCAC
CCAAGCTAGAATGCCATCTTGGCTCACTGCAACCTCTGCCTTCTGGGCTCAAGCGAA
