>Addgene plasmid #60313 | pGL4.23 C3_34 | addgene partial sequence | sequence record 98078 | ColEterm 5'-agctgataccgctcgccgcagccgaacg-3'
AGTTGCATGATAAAGAAGACAGTCATAAGTGCGGCGACGATAGTCATGCCCCGCGCCCACCGGAAGGAGC
TGACTGGGTTGAAGGCTCTCAAGGGCATCGGTCGACGGATCCTTATCGATTTTACCACATTTGTAGAGGT
TTTACTTGCTTTAAAAAACCTCCCACACCTCCCCCTGAACCTGAAACATAAAATGAATGCAATTGTTGTT
GTTAACTTGTTTATTGCAGCTTATAATGGTTACAAATAAAGCAATAGCATCACAAATTTCACAAATAAAG
CATTTTTTTCACTGCATTCTAGTTGTGGTTTGTCCAAACTCATCAATGTATCTTATCATGTCTGCTCGAA
GCGGCCGGCCGCCCCGACTCTAGAATTATTACACGGCGATCTTGCCGCCCTTCTTGGCCTTAATGAGAAT
CTCGCGGATCTTGCGGGCGTCCAACTTGCCGGTCAGTCCTTTAGGCACCTCGTCCAC
