[The description below was written by a language model from this plasmid's Addgene catalogue record.]
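Description:
pGL4.23 C3_34 is a mammalian luciferase reporter plasmid built on pGL4.23-GW, a Gateway-adapted version of the pGL4.23 minimal-promoter reporter backbone (4283 bp without insert). It is propagated in E. coli under ampicillin selection; the record lists the copy number as unknown and does not provide a feature table, so the origin of replication and other backbone elements are not itemised here.

The insert is a human genomic fragment annotated as the PNMA2 enhancer, a non-coding regulatory region from chromosome 8 spanning roughly 590 bp by the hg18 coordinates given by the depositor. It was amplified from human DNA and introduced by Gateway recombination. The plasmid combines this enhancer with a minimal promoter and the luc2 gene, an engineered firefly luciferase coding sequence. Although the catalogue lists luciferase as a "C-terminal tag", the insert is an enhancer rather than a coding sequence, so luciferase serves as a separately transcribed reporter and not as a fusion partner. The minimal promoter on its own is designed to give only low basal transcription, so luciferase output above that of the empty vector reflects the ability of the cloned fragment to stimulate transcription in the transfected cell type.

The fragment is described as an enhancer active in human pancreatic islets, and the construct comes from work on islet enhancer clusters and their enrichment for type 2 diabetes risk-associated variants. Its evident use is in transient transfection assays to test the enhancer activity of this candidate sequence. The record does not state the cell lines used or the orientation of the fragment.
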