Addgene plasmid #60313: pGL4.23 C3_34
Purpose: This plasmid contains a human pancreatic islet active enhancer, a minimal promoter and a luc2 gene.
Depositing lab: Jorge Ferrer. Depositing organization: Imperial College London. Publication: Pancreatic islet enhancer clusters enriched in type 2 diabetes risk-associated variants. Pasquali L, Gaulton KJ, Rodriguez-Segui SA, Mularoni L, Miguel-Escalada I, Akerman I, Tena JJ, Moran I, Gomez-Marin C, van de Bunt M, Ponsa-Cobas J, Castro N, Nammo T, Cebola I, Garcia-Hurtado J, Maestro MA, Pattou F, Piemonti L, Berney T, Gloyn AL, Ravassard P, Gomez-Skarmeta JL, Muller F, McCarthy MI, Ferrer J. Nat Genet. 2014 Feb;46(2):136-43. doi: 10.1038/ng.2870. Epub 2014 Jan 12. PubMed 24413736.
Backbone
  Vector backbone: pGL4.23-GW
  Backbone manufacturer: Ferrer Lab
  Backbone size w/o insert (bp): 4283
  Vector type: Mammalian Expression, Luciferase
Growth in bacteria
  Bacterial resistance: Ampicillin, 100 μg/mL
  Growth temperature: 37°C
  Growth strain: DH5alpha
  Copy number: Unknown
Gene/Insert
  Gene/Insert name: PNMA2 enhancer (alt name: PNMA2)
  Species: H. sapiens (human)
  Entrez Gene: PNMA2 (a.k.a. MA2, MM2, RGAG2)
  Tag / fusion protein: Luciferase (C terminal on backbone)
  Cloning method: Gateway Cloning
  Sequencing primers: 5′ RVprimer3 (Promega): CTAGCAAAATAGGCTGTCCC
Terms and licenses: Academic/Nonprofit Terms; Industry Terms: Not Available to Industry
Depositor comments: chromosome : chr8; start: 26375658 end: 26376244 (genomic position corresponds to the version of the human genome hg18) Fw primer used for cloning: CACCCCACAAAGAATGTGCAGGAA Rv primer used for cloning: CGCTTGAGCCCAGAAGGCAGA
How to cite: pGL4.23 C3_34 was a gift from Jorge Ferrer (Addgene plasmid # 60313 ; http://n2t.net/addgene:60313 ; RRID:Addgene_60313)
